Addgene plasmid #33028: pCMX-Gal4-TEAD1-Y346A
Depositing lab: Kunliang Guan. Depositing organization: University of California, San Diego (UCSD). Publication: Structural insights into the YAP and TEAD complex. Li Z, Zhao B, Wang P, Chen F, Dong Z, Yang H, Guan KL, Xu Y. Genes Dev. 2010 Feb 1;24(3):235-40. 10.1101/gad.1865810 PubMed 20123905.
Backbone
  Vector backbone: pCMX
  Backbone size w/o insert (bp): 4500
  Vector type: Mammalian Expression
Growth in bacteria
  Bacterial resistance: Ampicillin, 100 μg/mL
  Growth temperature: 37°C
  Growth strain: DH5alpha
  Copy number: Unknown
Gene/Insert
  Gene/Insert name: TEAD1
  Species: H. sapiens (human)
  Mutation: Y346A
  Entrez Gene: TEAD1 (a.k.a. AA, NTEF-1, REF1, TCF-13, TCF13, TEAD-1, TEF-1)
  Tag / fusion protein: Gal4 (N terminal on insert)
Terms and licenses: Academic/Nonprofit Terms; Industry Terms: Not Available to Industry
How to cite: pCMX-Gal4-TEAD1-Y346A was a gift from Kunliang Guan (Addgene plasmid # 33028 ; http://n2t.net/addgene:33028 ; RRID:Addgene_33028)
