[The description below was written by a language model from this plasmid's Addgene catalogue record.]
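Description:
pCMX-Gal4-TEAD1-Y346A is a mammalian expression plasmid built on the pCMX backbone (about 4.5 kb without insert) and propagated in E. coli under ampicillin selection; its copy number is listed as unknown. The record does not itemise the promoter, origin of replication or polyadenylation signal, and no feature table is provided. The pCMX name suggests a CMV-driven expression vector, but this is not confirmed by the fields given. No mammalian selection marker is recorded.

The insert is human TEAD1 (also known as TEF-1 or TCF-13), a TEA-domain transcription factor, carrying a single point substitution of tyrosine 346 to alanine. It is fused at its N terminus to Gal4. In constructs of this type, this is normally the yeast Gal4 DNA-binding domain, which tethers the fusion protein to Gal4 upstream activating sequences in a co-transfected reporter. The record does not say which portion of Gal4 is present, or whether full-length TEAD1 or only a fragment is encoded.

The associated publication concerns the structure of the YAP–TEAD complex, so the Y346A mutant was presumably designed to test how this residue contributes to the interaction between TEAD1 and its coactivator YAP. In a Gal4-tethered format, reporter activation depends on the TEAD1 portion recruiting a coactivator rather than on TEAD1's own DNA binding. Comparing the mutant with a wild-type Gal4-TEAD1 fusion in transfected mammalian cells would therefore show whether the substitution impairs coactivator-dependent transcription. The record itself does not state the measured effect of the mutation.
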