>Addgene plasmid #33028 | pCMX-Gal4-TEAD1-Y346A | addgene partial sequence | sequence record 41217 | GAL4N-term
GAAAGGATGAGTGACTCTGCAGATAAGCCAATTGACAATGATGCAGAAGGGGTCTGGAGCCCCGACATCG
AGCAAAGCTTTCAGGAGGCCCTGGCTATCTATCCACCATGTGGGAGGAGGAAAATCATCTTATCAGACGA
AGGCAAAATGTATGGTAGGAATGAATTGATAGCCAGATACATCAAACTCAGGACAGGCAAGACGAGGACC
AGAAAACAGGTGTCTAGTCACATTCAGGTTCTTGCCAGAAGGAAATCTCGTGATTTTCATTCCAAGCTAA
AGGATCAGACTGCAAAGGATAAGGCCCTGCAGCACATGGCGGCCATGTCCTCAGCCCAGATCGTCTCGGC
CACTGCCATTCATAACAAGCTGGGGCTGCCTGGGATTCCACGCCCGACCTTCCCAGGGGCGCCGGGGTTC
TGGCCGGGAATGATTCAAACAGGGCAGCCAGGATCCTCACAAGACGTCAAGCCTTTTGTGCAGCAGGCCT
ACCCCATCCAGCCAGCGGTCACAGCCCCCATTCCAGGGTTTGAGCCTGCATCGGCCCCAGCTCCCTCAGT
CCCTGCCTGGCAAGGTCGCTCCATTGGCACAACCAAGCTTCGCCTGGTGGAATTTTCAGCTTTTCTCGAG
CAGCAGCGAGACCCAGACTCGTACAACAAACACCTCTTCGTGCACATTGGGCATGCCAACCATTCTTACA
GTGACCCATTGCTTGAATCAGTGGACATTCGTCAGATTTATGACAAATTTCCTGAAAAGAAAGGTGGCTT
AAAGGAACTGTTTGGAAAGGGCCCTCAAAATGCCTTCTTCCTCGTAAAATTCTGGGCTGATTT
