>Addgene plasmid #33028 | pCMX-Gal4-TEAD1-Y346A | addgene partial sequence | sequence record 42770 | SV40pA-R 5'-GAAATTTGTGATGCTATTGC-3'
AGTTAACAACAACAATTGCATTCATTTTATGTTTCAGGTTCAGGGGGAGGTGTGGGAGGTTTTTTAAAGC
AAGTAAAACCTCTACAAATGTGGTATGGCTGATTATGATCTCTAGTCAAGGCACTATACATCAAATATTT
TTCCATAATTTTCTTGTATAGCAGTGCAGCTTTTTCCTTTGTGGTGTAAATAGCAAAGCAAGCAAGAGTT
CTATTACTAAACACAGCATGACTCAAAAAACTTAGCAATTCTGAAGGAAAGTCCTTGGGGTCTTCTACCT
TTCTCTTCTTTTTTGGAGGAGTAGAATGTTGAGAGTCAGCAGTAGCCTCATCATCACTAGATGGCATTTC
TTCTGAGCAAAACAGGTTTTCCTCATTAAAGGCATTCCACCACTGCTCCCATTCATCAGTTCCATAGGTT
GGAATCTAAAATACACAAACAATTAGAATCAGTAGTTTAACACATTATACACTTAAAAATTTTATATTTA
CCTTAGAGCTTTAAATCTCTGTAGGTAGTTTGTCCAATTATGTCACACCACAGAAGTAAGGTTCCTTCAC
AAAGATCCTCTAGCTACCTAGCTAGCTGGCCAGGATCCTGATATCTGGTACCGTCGACTCAGTCCTTTAC
AAGCCTGTAAATATGATGTTGTGCTCCGTGTTCACTATTTGAAACTTC
