>Addgene plasmid #33028 | pCMX-Gal4-TEAD1-Y346A | addgene partial sequence | sequence record 44879 | hTEAD1-F (5' GATGATGCTGGGGCTTTTTA 3')
TTCTGAAATATGACAGTCACCTGTTCCACCAAAGTTTGCTCCTTTGGGAAGCAAGTAGTAGAAAAAGTAG
AGACGGAGTATGCAAGGTTTGAGAATGGCCGATTTGTATACCGAATAAACCGCTCCCCAATGTGTGAAGC
TATGATCAACTTCATCCACAAGCTCAAACACTTACCAGAGAAATATATGATGAACAGTGTTTTGGAAAAC
TTCACAATTTTATTGGTGGTAACAAACAGGGATACACAAGAAACTCTACTCTGCATGGCCTGTGTGTTTG
AAGTTTCAAATAGTGAACACGGAGCACAACATCATATTTACAGGCTTGTAAAGGACTGAGTCGACGGTAC
CAGATATCAGGATCCTGGCCAGCTAGCTAGGTAGCTAGAGGATCTTTGTGAAGGAACCTTACTTCTGTGG
TGTGACATAATTGGACAAACTACCTACAGAGATTTAAAGCTCTAAGGTAAATATAAAATTTTTAAGTGTA
TAATGTGTTAAACTACTGATTCTAATTGTTTGTGTATTTTAGATTCC
